>Addgene plasmid #191665 | pCAG-NCad-V | addgene full sequence | sequence record 375168 | Addgene Partial NGS Result
TCATGAGCGGATACATATTTGAATGTATTTAGAAAAATAAACAAATAGGGGTTCCGCGCACATTTCCCCG
AAAAGTGCCACCTGGGTCGACATTGATTATTGACTAGTTATTAATAGTAATCAATTACGGGGTCATTAGT
TCATAGCCCATATATGGAGTTCCGCGTTACATAACTTACGGTAAATGGCCCGCCTGGCTGACCGCCCAAC
GACCCCCGCCCATTGACGTCAATAATGACGTATGTTCCCATAGTAACGCCAATAGGGACTTTCCATTGAC
GTCAATGGGTGGAGTATTTACGGTAAACTGCCCACTTGGCAGTACATCAAGTGTATCATATGCCAAGTAC
GCCCCCTATTGACGTCAATGACGGTAAATGGCCCGCCTGGCATTATGCCCAGTACATGACCTTATGGGAC
TTTCCTACTTGGCAGTACATCTACGTATTAGTCATCGCTATTACCATGGTCGAGGTGAGCCCCACGTTCT
GCTTCACTCTCCCCATCTCCCCCCCCTCCCCACCCCCAATTTTGTATTTATTTATTTTTTAATTATTTTG
TGCAGCGATGGGGGCGGGGGGGGGGNNNGGGCGGGGCGGGGCGAGGCGGAGAGGTGCGGCGGCAGCCAAT
CAGAGCGGCGCGCTCCGAAAGTTTCCTTTTATGGCGAGGCGGCGGCGGCGGCGGCCCTATAAAAAGCGAA
GCGCGCGGCGGGCGGGAGTCGCTGCGCGCTGCCTTCGCCCCGTGCCCCGCTCCGCCGCCGCCTCGCGCCG
CCCGCCCCGGCTCTGACTGACCGCGTTACTCCCACAGGTGAGCGGGCGGGACGGCCCTTCTCCTCCGGGC
TGTAATTAGCGCTTGGTTTAATGACGGCTTGTTTCTTTTCTGTGGCTGCGTGAAAGCCTTGAGGGGCTCC
GGGAGGGCCCTTTGTGCGGGGGGAGCGGCTCGGGGGGTGCGTGCGTGTGTGTGTGCGTGGGGAGCGCCGC
GTGCGGCTCCGCGCTGCCCGGCGGCTGTGAGCGCTGCGGGCGCGGCGCGGGGCTTTGTGCGCTCCGCAGT
GTGCGCGAGGGGAGCGCGGCCGGGGGCGGTGCCCCGCGGTGCGGGGGGGGCTGCGAGGGGAACAAAGGCT
GCGTGCGGGGTGTGTGCGTGGGGGGGTGAGCAGGGGGTGTGGGCGCGTCGGTCGGGCTGCAACCCCCCCT
GCACCCCCCTCCCCGAGTTGCTGAGCACGGCCCGGCTTCGGGTGCGGGGCTCCGTACGGGGCGTGGCGCG
GGGCTCGCCGTGCCGGGCGGGGGGTGGCGGCAGGTGGGGGTGCCGGGCGGGGCGGGGCCGCCTCGGGCCG
GGGAGGGCTCGGGGGAGGGGCGCGGCGGCCCCCGGAGCGCCGGCGGCTGTCGAGGCGCGGCGAGCCGCAG
CCATTGCCTTTTATGGTAATCGTGCGAGAGGGCGCAGGGACTTCCTTTGTCCCAAATCTGTGCGGAGCCG
AAATCTGGGAGGCGCCGCCGCACCCCCTCTAGCGGGCGCGGGGCGAAGCGGTGCGGCGCCGGCAGGAAGG
AAATGGGCGGGGAGGGCCTTCGTGCGTCGCCGCGCCGCCGTCCCCTTCTCCCTCTCCAGCCTCGGGGCTG
TCCGCGGGGGGACGGCTGCCTTCGGGGGGGACGGGGCAGGGCGGGGTTCGGCTTCTGGCGTGTGACCGGC
GGCTCTAGAGCCTCTGCTAACCATGTTCATGCCTTCTTCTTTTTCCTACAGCTCCTGGGCAACGTGCTGG
TTATTGTGCTGTCTCATCATTTTGGCAAAGAATTCGGGGGAGGGGAGGGGAAGGGAAGGGGTGGCCACTG
CCCGGAGCCGACTCCGCGCTGCTGTTGGTGCCGCTGCCGCTTCTGCTGCCTCTGCTGCCGCCGCCGCCGC
CTCCGGCTCCTCGCTCGGCCCCTCTCCGCCTCCATGTGCCGGATAGCGGGAGCGCCGCGGACCCTGCTGC
CGCTTCTGGCGGCCTTGCTTCAGGCGTCTGTGGAGGCTTCTGGTGAAATTGCATTATGCAAGACTGGATT
TCCTGAAGATGTTTACAGCGCAGTCTTACCGAAGGATGTGCACGAAGGACAGCCCCTTCTCAATGTGAAA
TTCAGCAACTGCAATAGAAAAAGGAAAGTTCAGTATGAAAGCAGCGAGCCAGCAGATTTCAAGGTGGACG
AGGACGGCACGGTGTATGCTGTGAGAAGCTTCCCTCTCACTGCAGAGCAGGCAAAGTTCCTGATATATGC
CCAAGACAAAGAAACCCAGGAAAAGTGGCAGGTAGCTGTAAACCTGAGCCGGGAGCCAACCCTGACTGAG
GAGCCTATGAAGGAACCACATGAAATTGAAGAAATAGTATTCCCTAGACAACTTGCCAAGCACAGTGGAG
CTCTACAAAGGCAGAAGAGAGACTGGGTCATCCCGCCAATCAACTTGCCAGAAAACTCCAGAGGACCCTT
TCCTCAAGAGCTTGTCAGAATCAGGTCTGATAGAGATAAAAACCTTTCCCTGAGATACAGCGTCACTGGG
CCAGGAGCTGACCAGCCTCCAACGGGCATCTTCATTATCAACCCCATCTCAGGACAGCTGTCAGTCACAA
AGCCTCTGGATCGAGAGCTGATAGCCCGGTTTCACTTGAGAGCACATGCAGTGGACATCAATGGCAATCA
AGTGGAGAACCCCATTGACATTGTCATCAATGTTATTGACATGAATGATAACAGACCTGAGTTTCTGCAC
CAGGTTTGGAATGGGTCTGTTCCAGAGGGATCAAAGCCTGGGACGTATGTGATGACGGTCACTGCCATTG
ATGCGGATGATCCAAATGCCCTGAATGGAATGCTGCGGTACAGGATCCTGGGCTCAGTGAGCAAGGGCGA
GGAGCTGTTCACCGGGGTGGTGCCCATCCTGGTCGAGCTGGACGGCGACGTAAACGGCCACAAGTTCAGC
GTGTCCGGCGAGGGCGAGGGCGATGCCACCTACGGCAAGCTGACCCTGAAGCTGATCTGCACCACCGGCA
AGCTGCCCGTGCCCTGGCCCACCCTCGTGACCACCCTGGGCTACGGCCTGCAGTGCTTCGCCCGCTACCC
CGACCACATGAAGCAGCACGACTTCTTCAAGTCCGCCATGCCCGAAGGCTACGTCCAGGAGCGCACCATC
TTCTTCAAGGACGACGGCAACTACAAGACCCGCGCCGAGGTGAAGTTCGAGGGCGACACCCTGGTGAACC
GCATCGAGCTGAAGGGCATCGACTTCAAGGAGGACGGCAACATCCTGGGGCACAAGCTGGAGTACAACTA
CAACAGCCACAACGTCTATATCACCGCCGACAAGCAGAAGAACGGCATCAAGGCCAACTTCAAGATCCGC
CACAACATCGAGGACGGCGGCGTGCAGCTCGCCGACCACTACCAGCAGAACACCCCCATCGGCGACGGCC
CCGTGCTGCTGCCCGACAACCACTACCTGAGCTACCAGTCCAAGCTGAGCAAAGACCCCAACGAGAAGCG
CGATCACATGGTCCTGCTGGAGTTCGTGACCGCCGCCGGGATCACTCTCGGCATGGACGAGCTGTACAAG
GGCTCAGCTAGCCAGATCCTGTCCCAGGCGCCCAGCACACCTTCACCCAACATGTTTACAATCAACAATG
AGACTGGGGACATCATCACTGTGGCAGCTGGTCTGGATCGAGAGAAAGTGCAACAGTATACGTTAATAAT
TCAAGCCACAGACATGGAAGGCAATCCCACTTATGGCCTTTCAAACACAGCCACAGCCGTCATCACGGTG
ACAGATGTCAATGACAATCCTCCAGAGTTTACTGCCATGACTTTCTACGGAGAAGTCCCTGAGAACAGGG
TGGACGTCATTGTAGCCAACCTAACTGTCACGGACAAAGATCAGCCCCACACGCCGGCCTGGAATGCGGC
ATACAGAATCAGTGGTGGAGACCCTACAGGAAGGTTTGCCATCCTGACAGACCCCAACAGCAATGATGGG
CTAGTCACAGTGGTAAAACCAATTGACTTTGAAACGAATAGGATGTTTGTCCTTACTGTTGCTGCAGAAA
ACCAAGTGCCATTAGCTAAAGGCATTCAGCACCCACCTCAGTCGACAGCCACTGTGTCTGTGACAGTTAT
TGATGTCAATGAAAATCCTTATTTTGCCCCAAATCCTAAAATCATTCGCCAAGAGGAAGGCCTCCACGCA
GGTACCATGCTGACCACGCTCACTGCTCAGGACCCCGATCGATATATGCAACAGAATATCAGATACACAA
AATTGTCTGATCCTGCCAACTGGCTGAAAATAGACCCCGTGAATGGGCAGATCACTACTATTGCCGTTTT
GGACAGAGAATCGCCAAATGTAAAAAACAACATCTATAATGCTACCTTCCTTGCTTCTGACAATGGAATC
CCGCCTATGAGTGGGACAGGAACACTGCAAATCTATTTACTTGATATCAATGACAACGCCCCTCAGGTGT
TACCTCAAGAGGCGGAGACCTGTGAAACTCCAGAACCCAACTCAATTAACATCACAGCACTTGATTATGA
CATAGACCCAAACGCCGGGCCGTTCGCGTTTGATCTTCCCTTATCTCCAGTGACTATTAAAAGAAACTGG
ACCATCAACCGGCTTAATGGTGATTTTGCTCAGCTCAATTTAAAGATAAAATTTTTGGAAGCTGGTATCT
ATGAAGTTCCCATCATTATCACAGATTCAGGGAATCCCCCCAAGTCCAACATTTCCATCCTGCGTGTGAA
AGTTTGTCAGTGTGACTCCAATGGAGACTGCACGGACGTGGACAGGATCGTGGGTGCAGGGCTTGGCACG
GGCGCCATCATCGCTATCCTTCTGTGTATCATCATCCTGCTGATCCTTGTTCTCATGTTTGTGGTATGGA
TGAAACGGCGGGATAAAGAGCGCCAAGCCAAGCAGCTTTTAATTGACCCAGAAGATGATGTAAGAGATAA
TATATTGAAATATGATGAAGAAGGTGGAGGAGAAGAAGACCAGGACTATGACTTGAGCCAGCTCCAGCAA
CCAGATACTGTGGAGCCTGATGCCATCAAGCCCGTGGGAATCAGACGGCTAGACGAGAGGCCTATCCATG
CTGAGCCACAGTACCCAGTCCGATCCGCAGCCCCACACCCTGGGGATATTGGGGACTTCATTAATGAGGG
CCTTAAAGCTGCTGACAACGACCCCACGGCGCCACCGTATGACTCCCTCTTAGTCTTTGACTACGAGGGC
AGCGGCTCCACGGCTGGCTCCTTGAGCTCCCTCAACTCCTCCAGTAGCGGTGGGGACCAGGACTATGACT
ACCTGAATGACTGGGGACCCCGCTTCAAGAAACTGGCGGACATGTACGGCGGTGGTGACGACAAGCTTTA
CCCATACGACGTCCCAGACTACCGGTAACTCGAGGCGGCCGCTTTTTTCCTTAATTCACTCCTCAGGTGC
AGGCTGCCTATCAGAAGGTGGTGGCTGGTGTGGCCAATGCCCTGGCTCACAAATACCACTGAGATCTTTT
TCCCTCTGCCAAAAATTATGGGGACATCATGAAGCCCCTTGAGCATCTGACTTCTGGCTAATAAAGGAAA
TTTATTTTCATTGCAATAGTGTGTTGGAATTTTTTGTGTCTCTCACTCGGAAGGACATATGGGAGGGCAA
ATCATTTAAAACATCAGAATGAGTATTTGGTTTAGAGTTTGGCAACATATGCCCATATGCTGGCTGCCAT
GAACAAAGGTTGGCTATAAAGAGGTCATCAGTATATGAAACAGCCCCCTGCTGTCCATTCCTTATTCCAT
AGAAAAGCCTTGACTTGAGGTTAGATTTTTTTTATATTTTGTTTTGTGTTATTTTTTTCTTTAACATCCC
TAAAATTTTCCTTACATGTTTTACTAGCCAGATTTTTCCTCCTCTCCTGACTACTCCCAGTCATAGCTGT
CCCTCTTCTCTTATGGAGATCCCTCGACCTGCAGCCCAAGCTTGGCGTAATCATGGTCATAGCTGTTTCC
TGTGTGAAATTGTTATCCGCTCACAATTCCACACAACATACGAGCCGGAAGCATAAAGTGTAAAGCCTGG
GGTGCCTAATGAGTGAGCTAACTCACATTAATTGCGTTGCGCTCACTGCCCGCTTTCCAGTCGGGAAACC
TGTCGTGCCAGCGGATCCGCATCTCAATTAGTCAGCAACCATAGTCCCGCCCCTAACTCCGCCCATCCCG
CCCCTAACTCCGCCCAGTTCCGCCCATTCTCCGCCCCATGGCTGACTAATTTTTTTTATTTATGCAGAGG
CCGAGGCCGCCTCGGCCTCTGAGCTATTCCAGAAGTAGTGAGGAGGCTTTTTTGGAGGCCTAGGCTTTTG
CAAAAAGCTAACTTGTTTATTGCAGCTTATAATGGTTACAAATAAAGCAATAGCATCACAAATTTCACAA
ATAAAGCATTTTTTTCACTGCATTCTAGTTGTGGTTTGTCCAAACTCATCAATGTATCTTATCATGTCTG
GATCCGCTGCATTAATGAATCGGCCAACGCGCGGGGAGAGGCGGTTTGCGTATTGGGCGCTCTTCCGCTT
CCTCGCTCACTGACTCGCTGCGCTCGGTCGTTCGGCTGCGGCGAGCGGTATCAGCTCACTCAAAGGCGGT
AATACGGTTATCCACAGAATCAGGGGATAACGCAGGAAAGAACATGTGAGCAAAAGGCCAGCAAAAGGCC
AGGAACCGTAAAAAGGCCGCGTTGCTGGCGTTTTTCCATAGGCTCCGCCCCCCTGACGAGCATCACAAAA
ATCGACGCTCAAGTCAGAGGTGGCGAAACCCGACAGGACTATAAAGATACCAGGCGTTTCCCCCTGGAAG
CTCCCTCGTGCGCTCTCCTGTTCCGACCCTGCCGCTTACCGGATACCTGTCCGCCTTTCTCCCTTCGGGA
AGCGTGGCGCTTTCTCATAGCTCACGCTGTAGGTATCTCAGTTCGGTGTAGGTCGTTCGCTCCAAGCTGG
GCTGTGTGCACGAACCCCCCGTTCAGCCCGACCGCTGCGCCTTATCCGGTAACTATCGTCTTGAGTCCAA
CCCGGTAAGACACGACTTATCGCCACTGGCAGCAGCCACTGGTAACAGGATTAGCAGAGCGAGGTATGTA
GGCGGTGCTACAGAGTTCTTGAAGTGGTGGCCTAACTACGGCTACACTAGAAGAACAGTATTTGGTATCT
GCGCTCTGCTGAAGCCAGTTACCTTCGGAAAAAGAGTTGGTAGCTCTTGATCCGGCAAACAAACCACCGC
TGGTAGCGGTGGTTTTTTTGTTTGCAAGCAGCAGATTACGCGCAGAAAAAAAGGATCTCAAGAAGATCCT
TTGATCTTTTCTACGGGGTCTGACGCTCAGTGGAACGAAAACTCACGTTAAGGGATTTTGGTCATGAGAT
TATCAAAAAGGATCTTCACCTAGATCCTTTTAAATTAAAAATGAAGTTTTAAATCAATCTAAAGTATATA
TGAGTAAACTTGGTCTGACAGTTACCAATGCTTAATCAGTGAGGCACCTATCTCAGCGATCTGTCTATTT
CGTTCATCCATAGTTGCCTGACTCCCCGTCGTGTAGATAACTACGATACGGGAGGGCTTACCATCTGGCC
CCAGTGCTGCAATGATACCGCGAGACCCACGCTCACCGGCTCCAGATTTATCAGCAATAAACCAGCCAGC
CGGAAGGGCCGAGCGCAGAAGTGGTCCTGCAACTTTATCCGCCTCCATCCAGTCTATTAATTGTTGCCGG
GAAGCTAGAGTAAGTAGTTCGCCAGTTAATAGTTTGCGCAACGTTGTTGCCATTGCTACAGGCATCGTGG
TGTCACGCTCGTCGTTTGGTATGGCTTCATTCAGCTCCGGTTCCCAACGATCAAGGCGAGTTACATGATC
CCCCATGTTGTGCAAAAAAGCGGTTAGCTCCTTCGGTCCTCCGATCGTTGTCAGAAGTAAGTTGGCCGCA
GTGTTATCACTCATGGTTATGGCAGCACTGCATAATTCTCTTACTGTCATGCCATCCGTAAGATGCTTTT
CTGTGACTGGTGAGTACTCAACCAAGTCATTCTGAGAATAGTGTATGCGGCGACCGAGTTGCTCTTGCCC
GGCGTCAATACGGGATAATACCGCGCCACATAGCAGAACTTTAAAAGTGCTCATCATTGGAAAACGTTCT
TCGGGGCGAAAACTCTCAAGGATCTTACCGCTGTTGAGATCCAGTTCGATGTAACCCACTCGTGCACCCA
ACTGATCTTCAGCATCTTTTACTTTCACCAGCGTTTCTGGGTGAGCAAAAACAGGAAGGCAAAATGCCGC
AAAAAAGGGAATAAGGGCGACACGGAAATGTTGAATACTCATACTCTTCCTTTTTCAATATTATTGAAGC
ATTTATCAGGGTTATTGTC
Features (pLannotate 1.2.2; 20 found; start..end, strand, type, name):
     89..468     +  enhancer       CMV enhancer: human cytomegalovirus immediate early enhancer
    470..585     +  promoter       chicken β-actin promoter (fragment): No description available
    571..714     +  promoter       chicken β-actin promoter (fragment): No description available
    715..1731    +  intron         chimeric intron: chimera between introns from chicken β-actin and rabbit β-globin
   1729..1785    +  CDS            HBB (fragment): HBB_LEPEU - Experimental evidence at protein level: Swiss-Prot protein existence level 1. Involved in oxygen transport from the lung to the various peripheral tissues. From Lepus europaeus (European hare).
   1877..1893    -  promoter       chicken β-actin promoter (fragment): contains a 21-bp deletion relative to the standard chicken β-actin promoter
   1924..5382    +  CDS            Cdh2: CADH2_MOUSE - Experimental evidence at protein level: Swiss-Prot protein existence level 1. Calcium-dependent cell adhesion protein; preferentially mediates homotypic cell-cell adhesion by dimerization with a CDH2 chain from another cell (PubMed:2762814, PubMed:11433297, PubMed:17988630, PubMed:9655503, PubMed:25253890). Cadherins may thus contribute to the sorting of heterogeneous cell types. Acts as a regulator of neural stem cells quiescence by mediating anchorage of neural stem cells to ependymocytes in the adult subependymal zone: upon cleavage by MMP24, CDH2-mediated anchorage is affecte
   5445..5519    +  CDS            HBB (fragment): HBB_PONPY - Experimental evidence at transcript level: Swiss-Prot protein existence level 2. Involved in oxygen transport from the lung to the various peripheral tissues. From Pongo pygmaeus (Bornean orangutan).
   5590..5645    +  polyA_signal   β-globin poly(A) signal: rabbit β-globin polyadenylation signal (Gil and Proudfoot, 1987)
   6030..6046    -  protein_bind   lac operator: The lac repressor binds to the lac operator to inhibit transcription in E. coli. This inhibition can be relieved by adding lactose or isopropyl-β-D-thiogalactopyranoside (IPTG). lac repressor encoded by lacI
   6054..6084    -  promoter       lac promoter: promoter for the E. coli lac operon
   6099..6120    -  protein_bind   CAP binding site: CAP binding activates transcription in the presence of cAMP. E. coli catabolite activator protein
   6133..6172    -  CDS            lacI (fragment): lac repressor; lacI; The lac repressor binds to the lac operator to inhibit transcription in E. coli. This inhibition can be relieved by adding lactose or isopropyl-β-D-thiogalactopyranoside (IPTG).
   6179..6201    +  promoter       SV40 promoter (fragment): SV40 enhancer and early promoter
   6225..6360    +  rep_origin     SV40 ori: SV40 origin of replication
   6380..6514    +  polyA_signal   SV40 poly(A) signal: SV40 polyadenylation signal
   6516..6570    -  CDS            lacI (fragment): lac repressor; lacI; The lac repressor binds to the lac operator to inhibit transcription in E. coli. This inhibition can be relieved by adding lactose or isopropyl-β-D-thiogalactopyranoside (IPTG).
   6753..7341    -  rep_origin     ori: high-copy-number ColE1/pMB1/pBR322/pUC origin of replication
   7512..8372    -  CDS            AmpR: β-lactamase; bla; confers resistance to ampicillin, carbenicillin, and related antibiotics
   8373..58      -  promoter       AmpR promoter (across the origin): bla
