[The description below was written by a language model from this plasmid's Addgene catalogue record and pLannotate feature annotations shown in this document.]
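Description:
pCAG-NCad-V is a mammalian expression plasmid built on the pCAGGS1 backbone that encodes mouse N-cadherin (Cdh2) with the yellow fluorescent protein mVenus inserted into it. It is propagated in E. coli as a high-copy plasmid through a ColE1/pUC-type origin and selected with ampicillin via the β-lactamase gene and its own promoter. The backbone also carries an SV40 origin of replication, which allows episomal amplification in cells expressing SV40 large T antigen, together with an SV40 polyadenylation signal and remnants of the lac promoter/operator region that have no role in the mammalian payload.

Expression is driven by the composite CAG arrangement: the human cytomegalovirus immediate-early enhancer, the chicken β-actin promoter, and a chimeric chicken β-actin/rabbit β-globin intron, giving strong, broadly active transcription. Transcripts are terminated by the rabbit β-globin poly(A) signal. The short HBB fragments flagged on either side of the insert are rabbit β-globin remnants typical of this backbone rather than separate genes. The insert was cloned between EcoRI and NotI sites, both retained. The annotation calls a single Cdh2 coding region of about 3.5 kb, longer than the 2,603 bp insert size in the catalogue; this is consistent with mVenus lying inside the cadherin reading frame, although neither mVenus nor the C-terminal HA tag listed in the catalogue is annotated separately, and the exact insertion position is not stated.

The associated work concerns intensiometric indicators for visualizing N-cadherin interactions across cells, so this plasmid provides a fluorescently labelled N-cadherin for imaging its expression and localization in transfected mammalian cells. The HA epitope offers an additional handle for antibody detection.
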