Addgene plasmid #191665: pCAG-NCad-V
Purpose: mVenus-inserted mouse N-cadherin
Depositing lab: Takeharu Nagai. Depositing organization: The University of Osaka. Publication: Development of intensiometric indicators for visualizing N-cadherin interaction across cells. Kanadome T, Hayashi K, Seto Y, Eiraku M, Nakajima K, Nagai T, Matsuda T. Commun Biol. 2022 Oct 7;5(1):1065. doi: 10.1038/s42003-022-04023-2. PubMed 36207396.
Backbone
  Vector backbone: pCAGGS1
  Backbone size w/o insert (bp): 4837
  Vector type: Mammalian Expression
Growth in bacteria
  Bacterial resistance: Ampicillin, 100 μg/mL
  Growth temperature: 37°C
  Growth strain: DH5alpha
  Copy number: High Copy
Gene/Insert
  Gene/Insert name: N-cadherin (alt name: NCad)
  Species: M. musculus (mouse)
  Insert size (bp): 2603
  Promoter: Chicken β-actin promoter
  Tag / fusion protein: mVenus; HA (C terminal on insert)
  Cloning method: Restriction Enzyme; 5′ cloning site EcoRI (not destroyed); 3′ cloning site NotI (not destroyed)
  Sequencing primers: 5′ CTTCTGGCGTGTGACCGG; 3′ GCTTCATGATGTCCCCAT
Terms and licenses: Academic/Nonprofit Terms; Industry Terms: Not Available to Industry
How to cite: pCAG-NCad-V was a gift from Takeharu Nagai (Addgene plasmid # 191665 ; http://n2t.net/addgene:191665 ; RRID:Addgene_191665)
